>Addgene plasmid #179917 | pX459-sg-CMV162 | addgene full sequence | sequence record 358495 | Addgene NGS Result
GAGGGCCTATTTCCCATGATTCCTTCATATTTGCATATACGATACAAGGCTGTTAGAGAGATAATTGGAA
TTAATTTGACTGTAAACACAAAGATATTAGTACAAAATACGTGACGTAGAAAGTAATAATTTCTTGGGTA
GTTTGCAGTTTTAAAATTATGTTTTAAAATGGACTATCATATGCTTACCGTAACTTGAAAGTATTTCGAT
TTCTTGGCTTTATATATCTTGTGGAAAGGACGAAACACCGCCCCATTGACGCAAATGGGGTTTTAGAGCT
AGAAATAGCAAGTTAAAATAAGGCTAGTCCGTTATCAACTTGAAAAAGTGGCACCGAGTCGGTGCTTTTT
TGTTTTAGAGCTAGAAATAGCAAGTTAAAATAAGGCTAGTCCGTTTTTAGCGCGTGCGCCAATTCTGCAG
ACAAATGGCTCTAGAGGTACCCGTTACATAACTTACGGTAAATGGCCCGCCTGGCTGACCGCCCAACGAC
CCCCGCCCATTGACGTCAATAGTAACGCCAATAGGGACTTTCCATTGACGTCAATGGGTGGAGTATTTAC
GGTAAACTGCCCACTTGGCAGTACATCAAGTGTATCATATGCCAAGTACGCCCCCTATTGACGTCAATGA
CGGTAAATGGCCCGCCTGGCATTGTGCCCAGTACATGACCTTATGGGACTTTCCTACTTGGCAGTACATC
TACGTATTAGTCATCGCTATTACCATGGTCGAGGTGAGCCCCACGTTCTGCTTCACTCTCCCCATCTCCC
CCCCCTCCCCACCCCCAATTTTGTATTTATTTATTTTTTAATTATTTTGTGCAGCGATGGGGGCGGGGGG
GGGGGGGGGGCGCGCGCCRGGSGGGGSGGGGGGGGGSGGGGGGSGGGGSGGGGSGRGGCGGAGAGGKGCG
GCGGCAGCCAATCAGAGCGGCGCGCTCCGAAAGTTTCCTTTTATGGCGAGGCGGCGGCGGCGGCGGCCCT
ATAAAAAGCGAAGCGCGCGGCGGGCGGGAGTCGCTGCGCGCTGCCTTCGCCCCGTGCCCCGCTCCGCCGC
CGCCTCGCGCCGCCCGCCCCGGCTCTGACTGACCGCGTTACTCCCACAGGTGAGCGGGCGGGACGGCCCT
TCTCCTCCGGGCTGTAATTAGCTGAGCAAGAGGTAAGGGTTTAAGGGATGGTTGGTTGGTGGGGTATTAA
TGTTTAATTACCTGGAGCACCTGCCTGAAATCACTTTTTTTCAGGTTGGACCGGTGCCACCATGGACTAT
AAGGACCACGACGGAGACTACAAGGATCATGATATTGATTACAAAGACGATGACGATAAGATGGCCCCAA
AGAAGAAGCGGAAGGTCGGTATCCACGGAGTCCCAGCAGCCGACAAGAAGTACAGCATCGGCCTGGACAT
CGGCACCAACTCTGTGGGCTGGGCCGTGATCACCGACGAGTACAAGGTGCCCAGCAAGAAATTCAAGGTG
CTGGGCAACACCGACCGGCACAGCATCAAGAAGAACCTGATCGGAGCCCTGCTGTTCGACAGCGGCGAAA
CAGCCGAGGCCACCCGGCTGAAGAGAACCGCCAGAAGAAGATACACCAGACGGAAGAACCGGATCTGCTA
TCTGCAAGAGATCTTCAGCAACGAGATGGCCAAGGTGGACGACAGCTTCTTCCACAGACTGGAAGAGTCC
TTCCTGGTGGAAGAGGATAAGAAGCACGAGCGGCACCCCATCTTCGGCAACATCGTGGACGAGGTGGCCT
ACCACGAGAAGTACCCCACCATCTACCACCTGAGAAAGAAACTGGTGGACAGCACCGACAAGGCCGACCT
GCGGCTGATCTATCTGGCCCTGGCCCACATGATCAAGTTCCGGGGCCACTTCCTGATCGAGGGCGACCTG
AACCCCGACAACAGCGACGTGGACAAGCTGTTCATCCAGCTGGTGCAGACCTACAACCAGCTGTTCGAGG
AAAACCCCATCAACGCCAGCGGCGTGGACGCCAAGGCCATCCTGTCTGCCAGACTGAGCAAGAGCAGACG
GCTGGAAAATCTGATCGCCCAGCTGCCCGGCGAGAAGAAGAATGGCCTGTTCGGAAACCTGATTGCCCTG
AGCCTGGGCCTGACCCCCAACTTCAAGAGCAACTTCGACCTGGCCGAGGATGCCAAACTGCAGCTGAGCA
AGGACACCTACGACGACGACCTGGACAACCTGCTGGCCCAGATCGGCGACCAGTACGCCGACCTGTTTCT
GGCCGCCAAGAACCTGTCCGACGCCATCCTGCTGAGCGACATCCTGAGAGTGAACACCGAGATCACCAAG
GCCCCCCTGAGCGCCTCTATGATCAAGAGATACGACGAGCACCACCAGGACCTGACCCTGCTGAAAGCTC
TCGTGCGGCAGCAGCTGCCTGAGAAGTACAAAGAGATTTTCTTCGACCAGAGCAAGAACGGCTACGCCGG
CTACATTGACGGCGGAGCCAGCCAGGAAGAGTTCTACAAGTTCATCAAGCCCATCCTGGAAAAGATGGAC
GGCACCGAGGAACTGCTCGTGAAGCTGAACAGAGAGGACCTGCTGCGGAAGCAGCGGACCTTCGACAACG
GCAGCATCCCCCACCAGATCCACCTGGGAGAGCTGCACGCCATTCTGCGGCGGCAGGAAGATTTTTACCC
ATTCCTGAAGGACAACCGGGAAAAGATCGAGAAGATCCTGACCTTCCGCATCCCCTACTACGTGGGCCCT
CTGGCCAGGGGAAACAGCAGATTCGCCTGGATGACCAGAAAGAGCGAGGAAACCATCACCCCCTGGAACT
TCGAGGAAGTGGTGGACAAGGGCGCTTCCGCCCAGAGCTTCATCGAGCGGATGACCAACTTCGATAAGAA
CCTGCCCAACGAGAAGGTGCTGCCCAAGCACAGCCTGCTGTACGAGTACTTCACCGTGTATAACGAGCTG
ACCAAAGTGAAATACGTGACCGAGGGAATGAGAAAGCCCGCCTTCCTGAGCGGCGAGCAGAAAAAGGCCA
TCGTGGACCTGCTGTTCAAGACCAACCGGAAAGTGACCGTGAAGCAGCTGAAAGAGGACTACTTCAAGAA
AATCGAGTGCTTCGACTCCGTGGAAATCTCCGGCGTGGAAGATCGGTTCAACGCCTCCCTGGGCACATAC
CACGATCTGCTGAAAATTATCAAGGACAAGGACTTCCTGGACAATGAGGAAAACGAGGACATTCTGGAAG
ATATCGTGCTGACCCTGACACTGTTTGAGGACAGAGAGATGATCGAGGAACGGCTGAAAACCTATGCCCA
CCTGTTCGACGACAAAGTGATGAAGCAGCTGAAGCGGCGGAGATACACCGGCTGGGGCAGGCTGAGCCGG
AAGCTGATCAACGGCATCCGGGACAAGCAGTCCGGCAAGACAATCCTGGATTTCCTGAAGTCCGACGGCT
TCGCCAACAGAAACTTCATGCAGCTGATCCACGACGACAGCCTGACCTTTAAAGAGGACATCCAGAAAGC
CCAGGTGTCCGGCCAGGGCGATAGCCTGCACGAGCACATTGCCAATCTGGCCGGCAGCCCCGCCATTAAG
AAGGGCATCCTGCAGACAGTGAAGGTGGTGGACGAGCTCGTGAAAGTGATGGGCCGGCACAAGCCCGAGA
ACATCGTGATCGAAATGGCCAGAGAGAACCAGACCACCCAGAAGGGACAGAAGAACAGCCGCGAGAGAAT
GAAGCGGATCGAAGAGGGCATCAAAGAGCTGGGCAGCCAGATCCTGAAAGAACACCCCGTGGAAAACACC
CAGCTGCAGAACGAGAAGCTGTACCTGTACTACCTGCAGAATGGGCGGGATATGTACGTGGACCAGGAAC
TGGACATCAACCGGCTGTCCGACTACGATGTGGACCATATCGTGCCTCAGAGCTTTCTGAAGGACGACTC
CATCGACAACAAGGTGCTGACCAGAAGCGACAAGAACCGGGGCAAGAGCGACAACGTGCCCTCCGAAGAG
GTCGTGAAGAAGATGAAGAACTACTGGCGGCAGCTGCTGAACGCCAAGCTGATTACCCAGAGAAAGTTCG
ACAATCTGACCAAGGCCGAGAGAGGCGGCCTGAGCGAACTGGATAAGGCCGGCTTCATCAAGAGACAGCT
GGTGGAAACCCGGCAGATCACAAAGCACGTGGCACAGATCCTGGACTCCCGGATGAACACTAAGTACGAC
GAGAATGACAAGCTGATCCGGGAAGTGAAAGTGATCACCCTGAAGTCCAAGCTGGTGTCCGATTTCCGGA
AGGATTTCCAGTTTTACAAAGTGCGCGAGATCAACAACTACCACCACGCCCACGACGCCTACCTGAACGC
CGTCGTGGGAACCGCCCTGATCAAAAAGTACCCTAAGCTGGAAAGCGAGTTCGTGTACGGCGACTACAAG
GTGTACGACGTGCGGAAGATGATCGCCAAGAGCGAGCAGGAAATCGGCAAGGCTACCGCCAAGTACTTCT
TCTACAGCAACATCATGAACTTTTTCAAGACCGAGATTACCCTGGCCAACGGCGAGATCCGGAAGCGGCC
TCTGATCGAGACAAACGGCGAAACCGGGGAGATCGTGTGGGATAAGGGCCGGGATTTTGCCACCGTGCGG
AAAGTGCTGAGCATGCCCCAAGTGAATATCGTGAAAAAGACCGAGGTGCAGACAGGCGGCTTCAGCAAAG
AGTCTATCCTGCCCAAGAGGAACAGCGATAAGCTGATCGCCAGAAAGAAGGACTGGGACCCTAAGAAGTA
CGGCGGCTTCGACAGCCCCACCGTGGCCTATTCTGTGCTGGTGGTGGCCAAAGTGGAAAAGGGCAAGTCC
AAGAAACTGAAGAGTGTGAAAGAGCTGCTGGGGATCACCATCATGGAAAGAAGCAGCTTCGAGAAGAATC
CCATCGACTTTCTGGAAGCCAAGGGCTACAAAGAAGTGAAAAAGGACCTGATCATCAAGCTGCCTAAGTA
CTCCCTGTTCGAGCTGGAAAACGGCCGGAAGAGAATGCTGGCCTCTGCCGGCGAACTGCAGAAGGGAAAC
GAACTGGCCCTGCCCTCCAAATATGTGAACTTCCTGTACCTGGCCAGCCACTATGAGAAGCTGAAGGGCT
CCCCCGAGGATAATGAGCAGAAACAGCTGTTTGTGGAACAGCACAAGCACTACCTGGACGAGATCATCGA
GCAGATCAGCGAGTTCTCCAAGAGAGTGATCCTGGCCGACGCTAATCTGGACAAAGTGCTGTCCGCCTAC
AACAAGCACCGGGATAAGCCCATCAGAGAGCAGGCCGAGAATATCATCCACCTGTTTACCCTGACCAATC
TGGGAGCCCCTGCCGCCTTCAAGTACTTTGACACCACCATCGACCGGAAGAGGTACACCAGCACCAAAGA
GGTGCTGGACGCCACCCTGATCCACCAGAGCATCACCGGCCTGTACGAGACACGGATCGACCTGTCTCAG
CTGGGAGGCGACAAAAGGCCGGCGGCCACGAAAAAGGCCGGCCAGGCAAAAAAGAAAAAGGAATTCGGCA
GTGGAGAGGGCAGAGGAAGTCTGCTAACATGCGGTGACGTCGAGGAGAATCCTGGCCCAATGACCGAGTA
CAAGCCCACGGTGCGCCTCGCCACCCGCGACGACGTCCCCAGGGCCGTACGCACCCTCGCCGCCGCGTTC
GCCGACTACCCCGCCACGCGCCACACCGTCGATCCGGACCGCCACATCGAGCGGGTCACCGAGCTGCAAG
AACTCTTCCTCACGCGCGTCGGGCTCGACATCGGCAAGGTGTGGGTCGCGGACGACGGCGCCGCGGTGGC
GGTCTGGACCACGCCGGAGAGCGTCGAAGCGGGGGCGGTGTTCGCCGAGATCGGCCCGCGCATGGCCGAG
TTGAGCGGTTCCCGGCTGGCCGCGCAGCAACAGATGGAAGGCCTCCTGGCGCCGCACCGGCCCAAGGAGC
CCGCGTGGTTCCTGGCCACCGTCGGAGTCTCGCCCGACCACCAGGGCAAGGGTCTGGGCAGCGCCGTCGT
GCTCCCCGGAGTGGAGGCGGCCGAGCGCGCCGGGGTGCCCGCCTTCCTGGAGACCTCCGCGCCCCGCAAC
CTCCCCTTCTACGAGCGGCTCGGCTTCACCGTCACCGCCGACGTCGAGGTGCCCGAAGGACCGCGCACCT
GGTGCATGACCCGCAAGCCCGGTGCCTGAGAATTCTAACTAGAGCTCGCTGATCAGCCTCGACTGTGCCT
TCTAGTTGCCAGCCATCTGTTGTTTGCCCCTCCCCCGTGCCTTCCTTGACCCTGGAAGGTGCCACTCCCA
CTGTCCTTTCCTAATAAAATGAGGAAATTGCATCGCATTGTCTGAGTAGGTGTCATTCTATTCTGGGGGG
TGGGGTGGGGCAGGACAGCAAGGGGGAGGATTGGGAAGAGAATAGCAGGCATGCTGGGGAGCGGCCGCAG
GAACCCCTAGTGATGGAGTTGGCCACTCCCTCTCTGCGCGCTCGCTCGCTCACTGAGGCCGGGCGACCAA
AGGTCGCCCGACGCCCGGGCTTTGCCCGGGCGGCCTCAGTGAGCGAGCGAGCGCGCAGCTGCCTGCAGGG
GCGCCTGATGCGGTATTTTCTCCTTACGCATCTGTGCGGTATTTCACACCGCATA
[95 nt withheld, positions 6636-6730]
T
[46 nt withheld, positions 6732-6777]
C
[141 nt withheld, positions 6779-6919]
CCTTTGACGTTGGAGTCCACGTTCTTT
[37 nt withheld, positions 6947-6983]
ACTCTATCTCGGGCTATTCTTTTGATTTATAAGGGATTTTGCCGATTTCGGTCTATTGGTTAAAAAATGA
GCTGATTTAACAAAAATTTAACGCGAATTTTAACAAAATATTAACGTTTACAATTTTATGGTGCACTCTC
AGTACAATCTGCTCTGATGCCGCATAGTTAAGCCAGCCCCGACACCCGCCAACACCCGCTGACGCGCCCT
GACGGGCTTGTCTGCTCCCGGCATCCGCTTACAGACAAGCTGTGACCGTCTCCGGGAGCTGCATGTGTCA
GAGGTTTTCACCGTCATCACCGAAACGCGCGAGACGAAAGGGCCTCGTGATACGCCTATTTTTATAGGTT
AATGTCATGATAATAATGGTTTCTTAGACGTCAGGTGGCACTTTTCGGGGAAATGTGCGCGGAACCCCTA
TTTGTTTATTTTTCTAAATACATTCAAATATGTATCCGCTCATGAGACAATAACCCTGATAAATGCTTCA
ATAATATTGAAAAAGGAAGAGTATGAGTATTCAACATTTCCGTGTCGCCCTTATTCCCTTTTTTGCGGCA
TTTTGCCTTCCTGTTTTTGCTCACCCAGAAACGCTGGTGAAAGTAAAAGATGCTGAAGATCAGTTGGGTG
CACGAGTGGGTTACATCGAACTGGATCTCAACAGCGGTAAGATCCTTGAGAGTTTTCGCCCCGAAGAACG
TTTTCCAATGATGAGCACTTTTAAAGTTCTGCTATGTGGCGCGGTATTATCCCGTATTGACGCCGGGCAA
GAGCAACTCGGTCGCCGCATACACTATTCTCAGAATGACTTGGTTGAGTACTCACCAGTCACAGAAAAGC
ATCTTACGGATGGCATGACAGTAAGAGAATTATGCAGTGCTGCCATAACCATGAGTGATAACACTGCGGC
CAACTTACTTCTGACAACGATCGGAGGACCGAAGGAGCTAACCGCTTTTTTGCACAACATGGGGGATCAT
GTAACTCGCCTTGATCGTTGGGAACCGGAGCTGAATGAAGCCATACCAAACGACGAGCGTGACACCACGA
TGCCTGTAGCAATGGCAACAACGTTGCGCAAACTATTAACTGGCGAACTACTTACTCTAGCTTCCCGGCA
ACAATTAATAGACTGGATGGAGGCGGATAAAGTTGCAGGACCACTTCTGCGCTCGGCCCTTCCGGCTGGC
TGGTTTATTGCTGATAAATCTGGAGCCGGTGAGCGTGGAAGCCGCGGTATCATTGCAGCACTGGGGCCAG
ATGGTAAGCCCTCCCGTATCGTAGTTATCTACACGACGGGGAGTCAGGCAACTATGGATGAACGAAATAG
ACAGATCGCTGAGATAGGTGCCTCACTGATTAAGCATTGGTAACTGTCAGACCAAGTTTACTCATATATA
CTTTAGATTGATTTAAAACTTCATTTTTAATTTAAAAGGATCTAGGTGAAGATCCTTTTTGATAATCTCA
TGACCAAAATCCCTTAACGTGAGTTTTCGTTCCACTGAGCGTCAGACCCCGTAGAAAAGATCAAAGGATC
TTCTTGAGATCCTTTTTTTCTGCGCGTAATCTGCTGCTTGCAAACAAAAAAACCACCGCTACCAGCGGTG
GTTTGTTTGCCGGATCAAGAGCTACCAACTCTTTTTCCGAAGGTAACTGGCTTCAGCAGAGCGCAGATAC
CAAATACTGTTCTTCTAGTGTAGCCGTAGTTAGGCCACCACTTCAAGAACTCTGTAGCACCGCCTACATA
CCTCGCTCTGCTAATCCTGTTACCAGTGGCTGCTGCCAGTGGCGATAAGTCGTGTCTTACCGGGTTGGAC
TCAAGACGATAGTTACCGGATAAGGCGCAGCGGTCGGGCTGAACGGGGGGTTCGTGCACACAGCCCAGCT
TGGAGCGAACGACCTACACCGAACTGAGATACCTACAGCGTGAGCTATGAGAAAGCGCCACGCTTCCCGA
AGGGAGAAAGGCGGACAGGTATCCGGTAAGCGGCAGGGTCGGAACAGGAGAGCGCACGAGGGAGCTTCCA
GGGGGAAACGCCTGGTATCTTTATAGTCCTGTCGGGTTTCGCCACCTCTGACTTGAGCGTCGATTTTTGT
GATGCTCGTCAGGGGGGCGGAGCCTATGGAAAAACGCCAGCAACGCGGCCTTTTTACGGTTCCTGGCCTT
TTGCTGGCCTTTTGCTCACATGT
Features (pLannotate 1.2.2; 20 found; start..end, strand, type, name):
      1..241     +  promoter       U6 promoter: RNA polymerase III promoter for human U6 snRNA
    248..269     +  promoter       CMVd1 promoter (fragment): truncated human cytomegalovirus (CMV) immediate early promoter that yields slightly reduced expression relative to the full-length promoter
    270..345     +  misc_RNA       gRNA scaffold: guide RNA scaffold for the Streptococcus pyogenes CRISPR/Cas9 system
    352..395     +  misc_RNA       gRNA scaffold (fragment): guide RNA scaffold for the Streptococcus pyogenes CRISPR/Cas9 system
    442..727     +  enhancer       CMV enhancer: human cytomegalovirus immediate early enhancer; contains an 18-bp deletion relative to the standard CMV enhancer
    729..1006    +  promoter       chicken β-actin promoter: No description available
   1007..1234    +  intron         hybrid intron: hybrid between chicken β-actin (CBA) and minute virus of mice (MMV) introns (Gray et al., 2011)
   1372..2973    +  CDS            Cas9(N): N-terminal portion of Streptococcus pyogenes Cas9 (Zetsche et al., 2015)
   2974..5472    +  CDS            Cas9(C): C-terminal portion of Streptococcus pyogenes Cas9 (Zetsche et al., 2015)
   5473..5520    +  CDS            nucleoplasmin NLS: bipartite nuclear localization signal from nucleoplasmin
   5590..6189    +  CDS            PuroR (fragment): puromycin N-acetyltransferase; pac from Streptomyces; confers resistance to puromycin
   6223..6334    +  polyA_signal   bGH poly(A) signal: bovine growth hormone polyadenylation signal
   6439..6579    +  repeat_region  AAV2 ITR: inverted terminal repeat of adeno-associated virus serotype 2 inverted
   6584..6635    -  misc_feature   bom (fragment): basis of mobility region from pBR322
   6654..7109    +  rep_origin     f1 ori (sequence partly withheld): f1 bacteriophage origin of replication; arrow indicates direction of (+) strand synthesis
   7110..7159    -  misc_feature   bom (fragment): basis of mobility region from pBR322
   7261..7296    -  CDS            rop (fragment): Rop protein, which maintains plasmids at low copy number; rop
   7391..7495    +  promoter       AmpR promoter: bla
   7496..8356    +  CDS            AmpR: β-lactamase; bla; confers resistance to ampicillin, carbenicillin, and related antibiotics
   8527..9115    +  rep_origin     ori: high-copy-number ColE1/pMB1/pBR322/pUC origin of replication
