[The description below was written by a language model from this plasmid's Addgene catalogue record and pLannotate feature annotations shown in this document.]
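Description:
pX459-sg-CMV162 is an all-in-one mammalian CRISPR expression plasmid built on the pX459 backbone. It delivers Streptococcus pyogenes Cas9, a puromycin selection marker and a single guide RNA from one 9.2 kb vector. It is propagated in E. coli as a high-copy plasmid through a ColE1/pUC-type origin with ampicillin resistance (AmpR). An f1 phage origin is also present. A single AAV2 ITR downstream of the expression cassette and short bom and rop fragments appear to be backbone remnants with no functional role stated in the record.

The insert is a 20-nt synthetic spacer directed against site 162 of the cytomegalovirus promoter. It was cloned between BbsI sites, which were destroyed in the process, so that it sits immediately downstream of the human U6 RNA polymerase III promoter and upstream of the SpCas9 guide RNA scaffold. The short "CMVd1 promoter fragment" called by the annotation software at this position is almost certainly the spacer itself, matched because of its CMV-derived sequence, and not a functional promoter. A second, partial scaffold fragment is also annotated just downstream.

Cas9 is driven by a hybrid of CMV enhancer, chicken β-actin promoter and chimeric intron. The annotation software splits the Cas9 coding sequence into N- and C-terminal portions. The catalogue lists an N-terminal 3xFLAG tag, and the feature table shows a C-terminal nucleoplasmin NLS. A 2A peptide links Cas9 to puromycin N-acetyltransferase, so both proteins come from one transcript, which ends at the bGH polyadenylation signal. This allows puromycin enrichment of transfected cells. The associated work concerns using Cas9 to protect cultured cells against viral infection, and this guide provides the CMV promoter-targeting component.
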