Addgene plasmid #179917: pX459-sg-CMV162
Purpose: All in one Cas9 plasmid with puromycin resistance and a single guide RNA targeting cytomegaloviral promoter site 162.
Depositing lab: Indeever Madireddy & Johan Sosa. Depositing organization: BioCurious. Publication: Stably Integrating an Inducible CRISPR-Cas9 to Protect Against Viral Infections in Vitro. Madireddy I, Pierson Smela M. MicroPubl Biol. 2022 Jun 16;2022. doi: 10.17912/micropub.biology.000590. eCollection 2022. PubMed 35789697.
Backbone
  Vector backbone: pX459
  Backbone manufacturer: Dr. Feng Zhang Lab
  Vector type: Mammalian Expression, CRISPR
  Selectable markers: Puromycin
Growth in bacteria
  Bacterial resistance: Ampicillin, 100 μg/mL
  Growth temperature: 37°C
  Growth strain: DH5alpha
  Copy number: High Copy
Gene/Insert
  Gene/Insert name: CMV promoter sgRNA (alt name: Cytomegalovirus promoter single guide RNA)
  gRNA/shRNA sequence: gccccattgacgcaaatggg
  Species: Synthetic
  Insert size (bp): 20
  Promoter: U6
  Tag / fusion protein: 3XFLAG (N terminal on insert); 2A-Puro (C terminal on insert)
  Cloning method: Restriction Enzyme; 5′ cloning site BbsI (destroyed during cloning); 3′ cloning site BbsI (destroyed during cloning)
  Sequencing primers: 5′ GACTATCATATGCTTACCGT
Terms and licenses: Academic/Nonprofit Terms; Industry Terms: Not Available to Industry
Depositor comments: This plasmid was cloned with the one step BbsI restriction enzyme cloning method. Please note that gRNA sequences that do not start with a G, need a G added to the sequence before cloning for U6 promoter transcription.
How to cite: pX459-sg-CMV162 was a gift from Indeever Madireddy & Johan Sosa (Addgene plasmid # 179917 ; http://n2t.net/addgene:179917 ; RRID:Addgene_179917)
