>Addgene plasmid #179917 | pX459-sg-CMV162 | depositor partial sequence | sequence record 349572 | Sequencing of the U6 promoter region to determine successful guide RNA cloning.
TGACGTAGAAAGTAATAATTTCTTGGGTAGTTTGCAGTTTTAAAATTATGTTTTAAAATGGACTATCATA
TGCTTACCGTAACTTGAAAGTATTTCGATTTCTTGGCTTTATATATCTTGTGGAAAGGACGAAACACCGC
CCCATTGACGCAAATGGGGTTTTAGAGCTAGAAATAGCAAGTTAAAATAAGGCTAGTCCGTTATCAACTT
GAAAAAGTGGCACCGAGTCGGTGCTTTTTTGTTTTAGAGCTAGAAATAGCAAGTTAAAATAAGGCTAGTC
CGTTTTTAGCGCGTGCGCCAATTCTGCAGACAAATGGCTCTAGAGGTACCCGTTACATAACTTACGGTAA
ATGGCCCGCCTGGCTGACCGCCCAACGACCCCCGCCCATTGACGTCAATAGTAACGCCAATAGGGACTTT
CCATTGACGTCAATGGGTGGAGTATTTACGGTAAACTGCCCACTTGGCAGTACATCAAGTGTATCATATG
CCAAGTACGCCCCCTATTGACGTCAATGACGGTAAATGGCCCGCCTGGCATTGTGCCCAGTACATGACCT
TATGGGACTTTCCTACTTGGCAGTACATCTACGTATTAGTCATCGCTATTACCATGGTCGAGGTGAGCCC
CACGTTCTGCTTCACTCTCCCCATCTCCCCCCCCTCCCCACCCCCAATTTTGTATTTATTTATTTTTTAA
TTATTTTGTGCAGCGATGGGGGCGGGGG
